Addgene plasmid #142381: TFORF1364
Purpose: Lentiviral vector for overexpressing transcription factor ORFs with unique 24-bp barcodes. Barcodes facilitate identification of transcription factors in pooled screens.
Depositing lab: Feng Zhang. Depositing organization: Broad Institute. Publication: A transcription factor atlas of directed differentiation. Joung J, Ma S, Tay T, Geiger-Schuller KR, Kirchgatterer PC, Verdine VK, Guo B, Arias-Garcia MA, Allen WE, Singh A, Kuksenko O, Abudayyeh OO, Gootenberg JS, Fu Z, Macrae RK, Buenrostro JD, Regev A, Zhang F. Cell. 2023 Jan 5;186(1):209-229.e26. doi: 10.1016/j.cell.2022.11.026. PubMed 36608654.
Backbone
  Vector backbone: pLX_TRC317
  Backbone manufacturer: Broad Institute Genetic Perturbation Platform
  Backbone size w/o insert (bp): 8264
  Vector type: Mammalian Expression, Lentiviral
  Selectable markers: Puromycin
Growth in bacteria
  Bacterial resistance: Ampicillin, 100 μg/mL
  Growth temperature: 37°C
  Growth strain: NEB Stable
  Copy number: High Copy
Gene/Insert
  Gene/Insert name: ELOF1
  Species: H. sapiens (human)
  Insert size (bp): 374
  Entrez Gene: ELOF1 (a.k.a. ELF1)
  Promoter: EF1a
  Cloning method: Unknown
  Sequencing primers: 5′ GGGTGGAGACTGAAGTTAGGCCAG; 3′ CACATAGCGTAAAAGGAGCAACATAG
Terms and licenses: Academic/Nonprofit Terms; Industry Terms: Not Available to Industry
Depositor comments: XM_017027357,ENST00000591674 . The transcription factor ORF portion of this plasmid was synthesized by Genewiz. Please test multiple small colonies in case of plasmid recombination. To make this collection available in a timely manner, a portion of this collection was not fully sequenced by Addgene. If an Addgene verified full plasmid sequence is not available, please contact us prior to placing an order to request the full sequence.
How to cite: TFORF1364 was a gift from Feng Zhang (Addgene plasmid # 142381 ; http://n2t.net/addgene:142381 ; RRID:Addgene_142381)
