[The description below was written by a language model from this plasmid's Addgene catalogue record and pLannotate feature annotations shown in this document.]
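Description:
TFORF1364 is a lentiviral mammalian expression plasmid built on the pLX_TRC317 backbone and carrying the human ELOF1 open reading frame, one member of a barcoded transcription factor ORF collection. It is maintained in E. coli through a high-copy ColE1/pUC-type origin with ampicillin resistance (AmpR). The backbone also retains an f1 origin and remnants of a lac/lacZα cloning region flanked by T7 and T3 promoters. The depositor notes that the plasmid may recombine during propagation and that the ORF portion was made synthetically.

The transfer cassette has a third-generation, self-inactivating layout. An RSV promoter drives a truncated HIV-1 5' LTR, followed by the Ψ packaging signal with a gag fragment, the Rev response element for Rev-dependent nuclear export of the genomic RNA, a cPPT/CTS element, and a ΔU3 3' LTR followed by an SV40 polyadenylation signal. Within the provirus, an SV40 early promoter/origin region precedes a puromycin N-acetyltransferase gene, which allows selection of transduced cells. Downstream, the strong constitutive EF-1α promoter drives ELOF1, which is annotated as a transcription elongation factor implicated in maintaining chromatin structure in actively transcribed regions. A WPRE after the insert enhances transcript expression.

The catalogue describes a unique 24-bp barcode associated with each ORF, but the feature table does not annotate it. The recorded insert size is larger than the annotated ELOF1 coding region, and a short sequence between the ORF and the WPRE is matched to a U6 promoter fragment. The construct is intended for overexpressing ELOF1 by lentiviral transduction, particularly in pooled screens where the barcode identifies which factor each cell received, as in directed differentiation studies.
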