Features (pLannotate 1.2.2; 31 found; start..end, strand, type, name):
      5..231     +  promoter       RSV promoter: Rous sarcoma virus enhancer/promoter
    232..412     +  LTR            5' LTR (truncated): truncated 5' long terminal repeat (LTR) from HIV-1
    459..584     +  misc_feature   HIV-1 Ψ: packaging signal of human immunodeficiency virus type 1
    568..931     +  CDS            HIV-1 gag (fragment): gag protein from human immunodeficiency virus 1; gag
   1077..1310    +  misc_feature   RRE: The Rev response element (RRE) of HIV-1 allows for Rev-dependent mRNA export from the nucleus to the cytoplasm.
   1687..1713    +  CDS            Rev (fragment): human immunodeficiency virus 1 (HIV-1) Rev protein; rev; enhances nuclear export of unspliced and incompletely spliced viral mRNAs
   1720..1743    +  promoter       SV40 promoter (fragment): SV40 early promoter
   1744..1815    +  promoter       SV40 promoter (fragment): SV40 enhancer and early promoter
   1839..1974    +  rep_origin     SV40 ori: SV40 origin of replication
   2020..2616    +  CDS            PuroR (fragment): puromycin N-acetyltransferase; pac from Streptomyces; confers resistance to puromycin
   2665..2782    +  misc_feature   cPPT/CTS: central polypurine tract and central termination sequence of HIV-1
   2847..2913    +  CDS            small t antigen (fragment): SV40 (simian virus 40) small t antigen
   2920..4098    +  promoter       EF-1α promoter: strong constitutive promoter for human elongation factor EF-1α
   4136..4384    +  CDS            ELOF1 (sequence withheld): ELOF1_HUMAN - Experimental evidence at protein level: Swiss-Prot protein existence level 1. Transcription elongation factor implicated in the maintenance of proper chromatin structure in actively transcribed regions. From Homo sapiens (Human).
   4400..4453    +  promoter       U6 promoter (fragment): RNA polymerase III promoter for human U6 snRNA
   4495..5083    +  misc_feature   WPRE: woodchuck hepatitis virus posttranscriptional regulatory element
   5134..5153    +  misc_feature   cPPT/CTS (fragment): central polypurine tract and central termination sequence of HIV-1
   5155..5388    +  LTR            3' LTR (ΔU3): self-inactivating 3' long terminal repeat (LTR) from HIV-1
   5466..5587    +  polyA_signal   SV40 poly(A) signal: SV40 polyadenylation signal
   5627..5762    +  rep_origin     SV40 ori: SV40 origin of replication
   5783..5801    -  promoter       T7 promoter: promoter for bacteriophage T7 RNA polymerase
   5809..5964    +  CDS            lacZα (fragment): LacZα fragment of β-galactosidase; lacZ fragment
   5969..6397    +  rep_origin     f1 ori (sequence partly withheld): f1 bacteriophage origin of replication; arrow indicates direction of (+) strand synthesis
   6450..6554    +  promoter       AmpR promoter: bla
   6555..7415    +  CDS            AmpR: β-lactamase; bla; confers resistance to ampicillin, carbenicillin, and related antibiotics
   7586..8174    +  rep_origin     ori: high-copy-number ColE1/pMB1/pBR322/pUC origin of replication
   8357..8449    +  CDS            lacI (fragment): lac repressor; lacI; The lac repressor binds to the lac operator to inhibit transcription in E. coli. This inhibition can be relieved by adding lactose or isopropyl-β-D-thiogalactopyranoside (IPTG).
   8462..8483    +  protein_bind   CAP binding site: CAP binding activates transcription in the presence of cAMP. E. coli catabolite activator protein
   8498..8528    +  promoter       lac promoter: promoter for the E. coli lac operon
   8536..8552    +  protein_bind   lac operator: The lac repressor binds to the lac operator to inhibit transcription in E. coli. This inhibition can be relieved by adding lactose or isopropyl-β-D-thiogalactopyranoside (IPTG). lac repressor encoded by lacI
   8597..8615    +  promoter       T3 promoter: promoter for bacteriophage T3 RNA polymerase
>Addgene plasmid #142381 | TFORF1364 | addgene full sequence | sequence record 397182 | Addgene NGS Result
TTAATGTAGTCTTATGCAATACTCTTGTAGTCTTGCAACATGGTAACGATGAGTTAGCAACATGCCTTAC
AAGGAGAGAAAAAGCACCGTGCATGCCGATTGGTGGAAGTAAGGTGGTACGATCGTGCCTTATTAGGAAG
GCAACAGACGGGTCTGACATGGATTGGACGAACCACTGAATTGCCGCATTGCAGAGATATTGTATTTAAG
TGCCTAGCTCGATACATAAACGGGTCTCTCTGGTTAGACCAGATCTGAGCCTGGGAGCTCTCTGGCTAAC
TAGGGAACCCACTGCTTAAGCCTCAATAAAGCTTGCCTTGAGTGCTTCAAGTAGTGTGTGCCCGTCTGTT
GTGTGACTCTGGTAACTAGAGATCCCTCAGACCCTTTTAGTCAGTGTGGAAAATCTCTAGCAGTGGCGCC
CGAACAGGGACTTGAAAGCGAAAGGGAAACCAGAGGAGCTCTCTCGACGCAGGACTCGGCTTGCTGAAGC
GCGCACGGCAAGAGGCGAGGGGCGGCGACTGGTGAGTACGCCAAAAATTTTGACTAGCGGAGGCTAGAAG
GAGAGAGATGGGTGCGAGAGCGTCAGTATTAAGCGGGGGAGAATTAGATCGCGATGGGAAAAAATTCGGT
TAAGGCCAGGGGGAAAGAAAAAATATAAATTAAAACATATAGTATGGGCAAGCAGGGAGCTAGAACGATT
CGCAGTTAATCCTGGCCTGTTAGAAACATCAGAAGGCTGTAGACAAATACTGGGACAGCTACAACCATCC
CTTCAGACAGGATCAGAAGAACTTAGATCATTATATAATACAGTAGCAACCCTCTATTGTGTGCATCAAA
GGATAGAGATAAAAGACACCAAGGAAGCTTTAGACAAGATAGAGGAAGAGCAAAACAAAAGTAAGACCAC
CGCACAGCAAGCGGCCGCTGATCTTCAGACCTGGAGGAGGAGATATGAGGGACAATTGGAGAAGTGAATT
ATATAAATATAAAGTAGTAAAAATTGAACCATTAGGAGTAGCACCCACCAAGGCAAAGAGAAGAGTGGTG
CAGAGAGAAAAAAGAGCAGTGGGAATAGGAGCTTTGTTCCTTGGGTTCTTGGGAGCAGCAGGAAGCACTA
TGGGCGCAGCGTCAATGACGCTGACGGTACAGGCCAGACAATTATTGTCTGGTATAGTGCAGCAGCAGAA
CAATTTGCTGAGGGCTATTGAGGCGCAACAGCATCTGTTGCAACTCACAGTCTGGGGCATCAAGCAGCTC
CAGGCAAGAATCCTGGCTGTGGAAAGATACCTAAAGGATCAACAGCTCCTGGGGATTTGGGGTTGCTCTG
GAAAACTCATTTGCACCACTGCTGTGCCTTGGAATGCTAGTTGGAGTAATAAATCTCTGGAACAGATTTG
GAATCACACGACCTGGATGGAGTGGGACAGAGAAATTAACAATTACACAAGCTTAATACACTCCTTAATT
GAAGAATCGCAAAACCAGCAAGAAAAGAATGAACAAGAATTATTGGAATTAGATAAATGGGCAAGTTTGT
GGAATTGGTTTAACATAACAAATTGGCTGTGGTATATAAAATTATTCATAATGATAGTAGGAGGCTTGGT
AGGTTTAAGAATAGTTTTTGCTGTACTTTCTATAGTGAATAGAGTTAGGCAGGGATATTCACCATTATCG
TTTCAGACCCACCTCCCAACCCCGAGGGGACCCATGCATTGCATCTCAATTAGTCAGCAACCAGGTGTGG
AAAGTCCCCAGGCTCCCCAGCAGGCAGAAGTATGCAAAGCATGCGTCTCAATTAGTCAGCAACCATAGTC
CCGCCCCTAACTCCGCCCATCCCGCCCCTAACTCCGCCCAGTTCCGCCCATTCTCCGCCCCATGGCTGAC
TAATTTTTTTTATTTATGCAGAGGCCGAGGCCGCCTCGGCCTCTGAGCTATTCCAGAAGTAGTGAGGAGG
CTTTTTTGGAGGCCTAGGCTTTTGCAAAAAGCTTTCTAGAGGTACCACCGGAGCTTACCATGACCGAGTA
CAAGCCCACGGTGCGCCTCGCCACCCGCGACGACGTCCCCAGGGCCGTACGCACCCTCGCCGCCGCGTTC
GCCGACTACCCCGCCACGCGCCACACCGTCGATCCGGACCGCCACATCGAGCGGGTCACCGAGCTGCAAG
AACTCTTCCTCACGCGCGTCGGGCTCGACATCGGCAAGGTGTGGGTCGCGGACGACGGCGCCGCCGTGGC
GGTCTGGACCACGCCGGAGAGCGTCGAAGCGGGGGCGGTGTTCGCCGAGATCGGCCCGCGCATGGCCGAG
TTGAGCGGTTCCCGGCTGGCCGCGCAGCAACAGATGGAAGGCCTCCTGGCGCCGCACCGGCCCAAGGAGC
CCGCGTGGTTCCTGGCCACCGTCGGCGTCTCGCCCGACCACCAGGGCAAGGGTCTGGGCAGCGCCGTCGT
GCTCCCCGGAGTGGAGGCGGCCGAGCGCGCCGGGGTGCCCGCCTTCCTGGAGACCTCCGCGCCCCGCAAC
CTCCCCTTCTACGAGCGGCTCGGCTTCACCGTCACCGCCGACGTCGAGGTGCCCGAAGGACCGCGCACCT
GGTGCATGACCCGCAAGCCCGGTGCCAGTTAACGAATTCTAGATCTTGAGACAAATGGCAGTATTCATCC
ACAATTTTAAAAGAAAAGGGGGGATTGGGGGGTACAGTGCAGGGGAAAGAATAGTAGACATAATAGCAAC
AGACATACAAACTAAAGAATTACAAAAACAAATTACAAAAATTCAAAATTTTCGGGTTTATTACAGGGAC
AGCAGAGATCCACTTTGGCGCCGGCTCGAGGCCTGCAGGTGCAAAGATGGATAAAGTTTTAAACAGAGAG
GAATCTTTGCAGCTAATGGACCTTCTAGGTCTTGAAAGGAGTGGGAATTGGCTCCGGTGCCCGTCAGTGG
GCAGAGCGCACATCGCCCACAGTCCCCGAGAAGTTGGGGGGAGGGGTCGGCAATTGAACCGGTGCCTAGA
GAAGGTGGCGCGGGGTAAACTGGGAAAGTGATGTCGTGTACTGGCTCCGCCTTTTTCCCGAGGGTGGGGG
AGAACCGTATATAAGTGCAGTAGTCGCCGTGAACGTTCTTTTTCGCAACGGGTTTGCCGCCAGAACACAG
GTAAGTGCCGTGTGTGGTTCCCGCGGGCCTGGCCTCTTTACGGGTTATGGCCCTTGCGTGCCTTGAATTA
CTTCCACCTGGCTGCAGTACGTGATTCTTGATCCCGAGCTTCGGGTTGGAAGTGGGTGGGAGAGTTCGAG
GCCTTGCGCTTAAGGAGCCCCTTCGCCTCGTGCTTGAGTTGAGGCCTGGCCTGGGCGCTGGGGCCGCCGC
GTGCGAATCTGGTGGCACCTTCGCGCCTGTCTCGCTGCTTTCGATAAGTCTCTAGCCATTTAAAATTTTT
GATGACCTGCTGCGACGCTTTTTTTCTGGCAAGATAGTCTTGTAAATGCGGGCCAAGATCTGCACACTGG
TATTTCGGTTTTTGGGGCCGCGGGCGGCGACGGGGCCCGTGCGTCCCAGCGCACATGTTCGGCGAGGCGG
GGCCTGCGAGCGCGGCCACCGAGAATCGGACGGGGGTAGTCTCAAGCTGGCCGGCCTGCTCTGGTGCCTG
GCCTCGCGCCGCCGTGTATCGCCCCGCCCTGGGCGGCAAGGCTGGCCCGGTCGGCACCAGTTGCGTGAGC
GGAAAGATGGCCGCTTCCCGGCCCTGCTGCAGGGAGCTCAAAATGGAGGACGCGGCGCTCGGGAGAGCGG
GCGGGTGAGTCACCCACACAAAGGAAAAGGGCCTTTCCGTCCTCAGCCGTCGCTTCATGTGACTCCACGG
AGTACCGGGCGCCGTCCAGGCACCTCGATTAGTTCTCGAGCTTTTGGAGTACGTCGTCTTTAGGTTGGGG
GGAGGGGTTTTATGCGATGGAGTTTCCCCACACTGAGTGGGTGGAGACTGAAGTTAGGCCAGCTTGGCAC
TTGATGTAATTCTCCTTGGAATTTGCCCTTTTTGAGTTTGGATCTTGGTTCATTCTCAAGCCTCAGACAG
TGGTTCAAAGTTTTTTTCTTCCATTTCAGGTGTCGTGAGGCTAGCACCGCCACCATGGCTCATCCACCTG
CAGAC
[249 nt withheld, positions 4136-4384]
TAGTAATGAACTAGTCCGTAACTTGAAAGTATTTCGATTTCTTGGCTTTATATATCTTGTGGAAAGGACG
AGGTTTGGTGACCTCAATGGTGCTTACGCGTTAAGTCGACAATCAACCTCTGGATTACAAAATTTGTGAA
AGATTGACTGGTATTCTTAACTATGTTGCTCCTTTTACGCTATGTGGATACGCTGCTTTAATGCCTTTGT
ATCATGCTATTGCTTCCCGTATGGCTTTCATTTTCTCCTCCTTGTATAAATCCTGGTTGCTGTCTCTTTA
TGAGGAGTTGTGGCCCGTTGTCAGGCAACGTGGCGTGGTGTGCACTGTGTTTGCTGACGCAACCCCCACT
GGTTGGGGCATTGCCACCACCTGTCAGCTCCTTTCCGGGACTTTCGCTTTCCCCCTCCCTATTGCCACGG
CGGAACTCATCGCCGCCTGCCTTGCCCGCTGCTGGACAGGGGCTCGGCTGTTGGGCACTGACAATTCCGT
GGTGTTGTCGGGGAAATCATCGTCCTTTCCTTGGCTGCTCGCCTGTGTTGCCACCTGGATTCTGCGCGGG
ACGTCCTTCTGCTACGTCCCTTCGGCCCTCAATCCAGCGGACCTTCCTTCCCGCGGCCTGCTGCCGGCTC
TGCGGCCTCTTCCGCGTCTTCGCCTTCGCCCTCAGACGAGTCGGATCTCCCTTTGGGCCGCCTCCCCGCG
TCGACTTTAAGACCAATGACTTACAAGGCAGCTGTAGATCTTAGCCACTTTTTAAAAGAAAAGGGGGGAC
TGGAAGGGCTAATTCACTCCCAACGAAGACAAGATCTGCTTTTTGCTTGTACTGGGTCTCTCTGGTTAGA
CCAGATCTGAGCCTGGGAGCTCTCTGGCTAACTAGGGAACCCACTGCTTAAGCCTCAATAAAGCTTGCCT
TGAGTGCTTCAAGTAGTGTGTGCCCGTCTGTTGTGTGACTCTGGTAACTAGAGATCCCTCAGACCCTTTT
AGTCAGTGTGGAAAATCTCTAGCAGTACGTATAGTAGTTCATGTCATCTTATTATTCAGTATTTATAACT
TGCAAAGAAATGAATATCAGAGAGTGAGAGGAACTTGTTTATTGCAGCTTATAATGGTTACAAATAAAGC
AATAGCATCACAAATTTCACAAATAAAGCATTTTTTTCACTGCATTCTAGTTGTGGTTTGTCCAAACTCA
TCAATGTATCTTATCATGTCTGGCTCTAGCTATCCCGCCCCTAACTCCGCCCATCCCGCCCCTAACTCCG
CCCAGTTCCGCCCATTCTCCGCCCCATGGCTGACTAATTTTTTTTATTTATGCAGAGGCCGAGGCCGCCT
CGGCCTCTGAGCTATTCCAGAAGTAGTGAGGAGGCTTTTTTGGAGGCCTAGGGACGTACCCAATTCGCCC
TATAGTGAGTCGTATTACGCGCGCTCACTGGCCGTCGTTTTACAACGTCGTGACTGGGAAAACCCTGGCG
TTACCCAACTTAATCGCCTTGCAGCACATCCCCCTTTCGCCAGCTGGCGTAATAGCGAAGAGGCCCGCAC
CGATCGCCCTTCCCAACAGTTGCGCAGCCTGAATGGCGAATGGG
[124 nt withheld, positions 5969-6092]
C
[91 nt withheld, positions 6094-6184]
A
[49 nt withheld, positions 6186-6234]
CCTTTGACGTTGGAGTCCACGTTCTTT
[37 nt withheld, positions 6262-6298]
ACCCTATCTCGGTCTATTCTTTTGATTTATAAGGGATTTTGCCGATTTCGGCCTATTGGTTAAAAAATGA
GCTGATTTAACAAAAATTTAACGCGAATTTTAACAAAATATTAACGCTTACAATTTAGGTGGCACTTTTC
GGGGAAATGTGCGCGGAACCCCTATTTGTTTATTTTTCTAAATACATTCAAATATGTATCCGCTCATGAG
ACAATAACCCTGATAAATGCTTCAATAATATTGAAAAAGGAAGAGTATGAGTATTCAACATTTCCGTGTC
GCCCTTATTCCCTTTTTTGCGGCATTTTGCCTTCCTGTTTTTGCTCACCCAGAAACGCTGGTGAAAGTAA
AAGATGCTGAAGATCAGTTGGGTGCACGAGTGGGTTACATCGAACTGGATCTCAACAGCGGTAAGATCCT
TGAGAGTTTTCGCCCCGAAGAACGTTTTCCAATGATGAGCACTTTTAAAGTTCTGCTATGTGGCGCGGTA
TTATCCCGTATTGACGCCGGGCAAGAGCAACTCGGTCGCCGCATACACTATTCTCAGAATGACTTGGTTG
AGTACTCACCAGTCACAGAAAAGCATCTTACGGATGGCATGACAGTAAGAGAATTATGCAGTGCTGCCAT
AACCATGAGTGATAACACTGCGGCCAACTTACTTCTGACAACGATCGGAGGACCGAAGGAGCTAACCGCT
TTTTTGCACAACATGGGGGATCATGTAACTCGCCTTGATCGTTGGGAACCGGAGCTGAATGAAGCCATAC
CAAACGACGAGCGTGACACCACGATGCCTGTAGCAATGGCAACAACGTTGCGCAAACTATTAACTGGCGA
ACTACTTACTCTAGCTTCCCGGCAACAATTAATAGACTGGATGGAGGCGGATAAAGTTGCAGGACCACTT
CTGCGCTCGGCCCTTCCGGCTGGCTGGTTTATTGCTGATAAATCTGGAGCCGGTGAGCGTGGGTCTCGCG
GTATCATTGCAGCACTGGGGCCAGATGGTAAGCCCTCCCGTATCGTAGTTATCTACACGACGGGGAGTCA
GGCAACTATGGATGAACGAAATAGACAGATCGCTGAGATAGGTGCCTCACTGATTAAGCATTGGTAACTG
TCAGACCAAGTTTACTCATATATACTTTAGATTGATTTAAAACTTCATTTTTAATTTAAAAGGATCTAGG
TGAAGATCCTTTTTGATAATCTCATGACCAAAATCCCTTAACGTGAGTTTTCGTTCCACTGAGCGTCAGA
CCCCGTAGAAAAGATCAAAGGATCTTCTTGAGATCCTTTTTTTCTGCGCGTAATCTGCTGCTTGCAAACA
AAAAAACCACCGCTACCAGCGGTGGTTTGTTTGCCGGATCAAGAGCTACCAACTCTTTTTCCGAAGGTAA
CTGGCTTCAGCAGAGCGCAGATACCAAATACTGTTCTTCTAGTGTAGCCGTAGTTAGGCCACCACTTCAA
GAACTCTGTAGCACCGCCTACATACCTCGCTCTGCTAATCCTGTTACCAGTGGCTGCTGCCAGTGGCGAT
AAGTCGTGTCTTACCGGGTTGGACTCAAGACGATAGTTACCGGATAAGGCGCAGCGGTCGGGCTGAACGG
GGGGTTCGTGCACACAGCCCAGCTTGGAGCGAACGACCTACACCGAACTGAGATACCTACAGCGTGAGCT
ATGAGAAAGCGCCACGCTTCCCGAAGGGAGAAAGGCGGACAGGTATCCGGTAAGCGGCAGGGTCGGAACA
GGAGAGCGCACGAGGGAGCTTCCAGGGGGAAACGCCTGGTATCTTTATAGTCCTGTCGGGTTTCGCCACC
TCTGACTTGAGCGTCGATTTTTGTGATGCTCGTCAGGGGGGCGGAGCCTATGGAAAAACGCCAGCAACGC
GGCCTTTTTACGGTTCCTGGCCTTTTGCTGGCCTTTTGCTCACATGTTCTTTCCTGCGTTATCCCCTGAT
TCTGTGGATAACCGTATTACCGCCTTTGAGTGAGCTGATACCGCTCGCCGCAGCCGAACGACCGAGCGCA
GCGAGTCAGTGAGCGAGGAAGCGGAAGAGCGCCCAATACGCAAACCGCCTCTCCCCGCGCGTTGGCCGAT
TCATTAATGCAGCTGGCACGACAGGTTTCCCGACTGGAAAGCGGGCAGTGAGCGCAACGCAATTAATGTG
AGTTAGCTCACTCATTAGGCACCCCAGGCTTTACACTTTATGCTTCCGGCTCGTATGTTGTGTGGAATTG
TGAGCGGATAACAATTTCACACAGGAAACAGCTATGACCATGATTACGCCAAGCGCGCAATTAACCCTCA
CTAAAGGGAACAAAAGCTGGAGCTGCAAGC
