>Addgene plasmid #142381 | TFORF1364 | depositor partial sequence | sequence record 279281 | Insert
ACCGCCACCATGGCTCATCCACCTGCAGAC
[249 nt withheld, positions 31-279]
TAGTAATGAACTAGTCCGTAACTTGAAAGTATTTCGATTTCTTGGCTTTATATATCTTGTGGAAAGGACG
AGGTTTGGTGACCTCAATGGTGCTT
