>Addgene plasmid #142381 | TFORF1364 | depositor partial sequence | sequence record 279282 | Barcode
GGTTTGGTGACCTCAATGGTGCTT
